>Addgene plasmid #60158 | pNB763 | depositor full sequence | sequence record 96358 | pNB763 sequence 8025 bps
GACGAAAGGGCCTCGTGATACGCCTATTTTTATAGGTTAATGTCATGATAATAATGGTTTCTTAGACGTC
AGGTGGCACTTTTCGGGGAAATGTGCGCGGAACCCCTATTTGTTTATTTTTCTAAATACATTCAAATATG
TATCCGCTCATGAGACAATAACCCTGATAAATGCTTCAATAATATTGAAAAAGGAAGAGTATGAGTATTC
AACATTTCCGTGTCGCCCTTATTCCCTTTTTTGCGGCATTTTGCCTTCCTGTTTTTGCTCACCCAGAAAC
GCTGGTGAAAGTAAAAGATGCTGAAGATCAGTTGGGTGCACGAGTGGGTTACATCGAACTGGATCTCAAC
AGCGGTAAGATCCTTGAGAGTTTTCGCCCCGAAGAACGTTTTCCAATGATGAGCACTTTTAAAGTTCTGC
TATGTGGCGCGGTATTATCCCGTATTGACGCCGGGCAAGAGCAACTCGGTCGCCGCATACACTATTCTCA
GAATGACTTGGTTGAGTACTCACCAGTCACAGAAAAGCATCTTACGGATGGCATGACAGTAAGAGAATTA
TGCAGTGCTGCCATAACCATGAGTGATAACACTGCGGCCAACTTACTTCTGACAACGATCGGAGGACCGA
AGGAGCTAACCGCTTTTTTGCACAACATGGGGGATCATGTAACTCGCCTTGATCGTTGGGAACCGGAGCT
GAATGAAGCCATACCAAACGACGAGCGTGACACCACGATGCCTGTAGCAATGGCAACAACGTTGCGCAAA
CTATTAACTGGCGAACTACTTACTCTAGCTTCCCGGCAACAATTAATAGACTGGATGGAGGCGGATAAAG
TTGCAGGACCACTTCTGCGCTCGGCCCTTCCGGCTGGCTGGTTTATTGCTGATAAATCTGGAGCCGGTGA
GCGTGGGTCTCGCGGTATCATTGCAGCACTGGGGCCAGATGGTAAGCCCTCCCGTATCGTAGTTATCTAC
ACGACGGGGAGTCAGGCAACTATGGATGAACGAAATAGACAGATCGCTGAGATAGGTGCCTCACTGATTA
AGCATTGGTAACTGTCAGACCAAGTTTACTCATATATACTTTAGATTGATTTAAAACTTCATTTTTAATT
TAAAAGGATCTAGGTGAAGATCCTTTTTGATAATCTCATGACCAAAATCCCTTAACGTGAGTTTTCGTTC
CACTGAGCGTCAGACCCCGTAGAAAAGATCAAAGGATCTTCTTGAGATCCTTTTTTTCTGCGCGTAATCT
GCTGCTTGCAAACAAAAAAACCACCGCTACCAGCGGTGGTTTGTTTGCCGGATCAAGAGCTACCAACTCT
TTTTCCGAAGGTAACTGGCTTCAGCAGAGCGCAGATACCAAATACTGTCCTTCTAGTGTAGCCGTAGTTA
GGCCACCACTTCAAGAACTCTGTAGCACCGCCTACATACCTCGCTCTGCTAATCCTGTTACCAGTGGCTG
CTGCCAGTGGCGATAAGTCGTGTCTTACCGGGTTGGACTCAAGACGATAGTTACCGGATAAGGCGCAGCG
GTCGGGCTGAACGGGGGGTTCGTGCACACAGCCCAGCTTGGAGCGAACGACCTACACCGAACTGAGATAC
CTACAGCGTGAGCTATGAGAAAGCGCCACGCTTCCCGAAGGGAGAAAGGCGGACAGGTATCCGGTAAGCG
GCAGGGTCGGAACAGGAGAGCGCACGAGGGAGCTTCCAGGGGGAAACGCCTGGTATCTTTATAGTCCTGT
CGGGTTTCGCCACCTCTGACTTGAGCGTCGATTTTTGTGATGCTCGTCAGGGGGGCGGAGCCTATGGAAA
AACGCCAGCAACGCGGCCTTTTTACGGTTCCTGGCCTTTTGCTGGCCTTTTGCTCACATGTTCTTTCCTG
CGTTATCCCCTGATTCTGTGGATAACCGTATTACCGCCTTTGAGTGAGCTGATACCGCTCGCCGCAGCCG
AACGACCGAGCGCAGCGAGTCAGTGAGCGAGGAAGCGGAAGAGCGCCCAATACGCAAACCGCCTCTCCCC
GCGCGTTGGCCGATTCATTAATGCAGCTGGCACGACAGGTTTCCCGACTGGAAAGCGGGCAGTGAGCGCA
ACGCAATTAATGTGAGTTAGCTCACTCATTAGGCACCCCAGGCTTTACACTTTATGCTTCCGGCTCGTAT
GTTGTGTGGAATTGTGAGCGGATAACAATTTCACACAGGAAACAGCTATGACCATGATTACGCCAAGCGC
GCAATTAACCCTCACTAAAGGGAACAAAAGCTGGAGCTCAAGAAGCCCACGAGCAATAATCCTCCTGGCA
TATTTACTAATGGAACACGTTCTCATAGAAAGCAACCCCTAAAAAGAAAGGACTAGTCAACCACAAGCCT
TTTAAAAAGAAAAATTGAAAAAATAATAAAAAAATTTGAAAAAGAAAAAAAAAAATCATAAAACCAATCT
TAAGAAAAACCAAAAAAAAACCGCTAATTAAAATCTAAAAAATTGAAACAAGAAACTGTATGATTAGTAA
CTAATATACTGGCGCGGAAGGGAATGAATGCCATTTAAATGAGATGATTATGAAAATATAGTGTAGAGTA
GATGCGCGAAACCGAGGCAGAAAAGAAAAAGAGACAAGTTAAAAATTGAATATAATGATATATGGGCACT
TTCTTCTGTGCTAGGAAACGGAGGTAGAAGGGGATAGCAAGCTTGAGCAGTAATTAAAAAAAAAAAAAAA
GCATATTGATAGATAGCTCATTTGTAGTTAACTGACGACATTTATGTACATAATTAAAATAGAAGAAAAT
TTTCAAAAAAAATTCTCCTGGTGATTGTTAAGGACAAGAAAACAAGCCATGTTGTAACCAATAAATGTTA
CACGCCTTCAAAATAAAAAAAAGATGGACAAAAGAGATAAATCTTTTGCTTTTTCTTACTCTGTGTTGTT
GTCAACAAAGACAACAAACGTGTGAATAATCTACGGGATTCGTTTACCATAGGCTACCTAGAAATGGCAT
AGTCATGGAGATAAAGTCCCATGATATTGTAAACTAAATTGAAAGTAAAATCAAGGAAAAAACAAGTGAG
ATTGCAATAAGCAATCAAGAGAGAAAAGTTTTTTGACTGATTTTCGACTTGCTTTTATACCGATTTTGAA
AAGTCGCGGGGAAAAGCTGGCAATTATTTTTCATTTTTTTTCATTAGGGCTAGAAGTTGCTAAGAGCAAA
CAAACTGTTACTTGAAAGGTTTTCCCACGTTGGTAGCTACATATGCAAGAGTCTTATGTATCGTATCTAA
GTGCCACGTAGGGGATTCCCATCATTTGATGATTTCCAAATATAATACCTGTAGAGAGCGGTGGAGCAAA
AGTCAAATTTTAATCGCAACTGCAGACAAGTCAAGCTGAGGAAATTGTGGATGATCTCTTGTTTCTTTTG
ATATTCACCACAACAGAAGTGAAGAGTGTGATTGCGGTTACTACTGACCACGAAGCAATGCGTTTAGTAG
TGAAAAGAATTACTCATACTCTGGAATCGAAATTCCGTTGGAAAAATTCGCTTTGTAGTGAAAAATAAAG
ATGTCAATAAAGGGTATTGAGAATTTCCAATGGAATTATCAGCAATAGATGATAGAAAGTAGCACAGAAT
TTGGCTTAATGGTATATAAACCGTAGGGTCCTGGTAAAATTACATGGGAAGGATCCTTAGGCAGTAGGGA
AAACTTATCAGGACAATTGAGTTATATTAACGTATTATATATTTTAATCTAGAACTAGTGGATCCCCCGG
GTTAATTAACATGGAAGACGTCAAAAACATAAAGAAAGGCCCGGCGCCATTCTATCCGCTGGAAGATGGA
ACCGCTGGAGAGCAACTGCATAAGGCTATGAAGAGATACGCCCTGGTTCCTGGAACAATTGCTTTTACAG
ATGCACATATCGAGGTGGACATCACTTACGCTGAGTACTTCGAAATGTCCGTTCGGTTGGCAGAAGCTAT
GAAACGATATGGGCTGAATACAAATCACAGAATCGTCGTATGCAGTGAAAACTCTCTTCAATTCTTTATG
CCGGTGTTGGGCGCGTTATTTATCGGAGTTGCAGTTGCGCCCGCGAACGACATTTATAATGAACGTGAAT
TGCTCAACAGTATGGGCATTTCGCAGCCTACCGTGGTGTTCGTTTCCAAAAAGGGGTTGCAAAAAATTTT
GAACGTGCAAAAAAAGCTCCCAATCATCCAAAAAATTATTATCATGGATTCTAAAACGGATTACCAGGGA
TTTCAGTCGATGTACACGTTCGTCACATCTCATCTACCTCCCGGTTTTAATGAATACGATTTTGTGCCAG
AGTCCTTCGATAGGGACAAGACAATTGCACTGATCATGAACTCCTCTGGATCTACTGGTCTGCCTAAAGG
TGTCGCTCTGCCTCATAGAACTGCCTGCGTGAGATTCTCGCATGCCAGAGATCCTATTTTTGGCAATCAA
ATCATTCCGGATACTGCGATTTTAAGTGTTGTTCCATTCCATCACGGTTTTGGAATGTTTACTACACTCG
GATATTTGATATGTGGATTTCGAGTCGTCTTAATGTATAGATTTGAAGAAGAGCTGTTTCTGAGGAGCCT
TCAGGATTACAAGATTCAAAGTGCGCTGCTGGTGCCAACCCTATTCTCCTTCTTCGCCAAAAGCACTCTG
ATTGACAAATACGATTTATCTAATTTACACGAAATTGCTTCTGGTGGCGCTCCCCTCTCTAAGGAAGTCG
GGGAAGCGGTTGCCAAGAGGTTCCATCTGCCAGGTATCAGGCAAGGATATGGGCTCACTGAGACTACATC
AGCTATTCTGATTACACCCGAGGGGGATGATAAACCGGGCGCGGTCGGTAAAGTTGTTCCATTTTTTGAA
GCGAAGGTTGTGGATCTGGATACCGGGAAAACGCTGGGCGTTAATCAAAGAGGCGAACTGTGTGTGAGAG
GTCCTATGATTATGTCCGGTTATGTAAACAATCCGGAAGCGACCAACGCCTTGATTGACAAGGATGGATG
GCTACATTCTGGAGACATAGCTTACTGGGACGAAGACGAACACTTCTTCATCGTTGACCGCCTGAAGTCT
CTGATTAAGTACAAAGGCTATCAGGTGGCTCCCGCTGAATTGGAATCCATCTTGCTCCAACACCCCAACA
TCTTCGACGCAGGTGTCGCAGGTCTTCCCGACGATGACGCCGGTGAACTTCCCGCCGCCGTTGTTGTTTT
GGAGCACGGAAAGACGATGACGGAAAAAGAGATCGTGGATTACGTCGCCGGTCAAGTAACAACCGCGAAA
AAGTTGCGCGGAGGAGTTGTGTTTGTGGACGAAGTACCGAAAGGTCTTACCGGAAAACTCGACGCAAGAA
AAATCAGAGAGATCCTCATAAAGGCCAAGAAGGGCGGAAAGATCGCCGTGTCTCGAGAATAAGGCGCGCC
ACTTCTAAATAAGCGAATTTCTTATGATTTATGATTTTTATTATTAAATAAGTTATAAAAAAAATAAGTG
TATACAAATTTTAAAGTGACTCTTAGGTTTTAAAACGAAAATTCTTATTCTTGAGTAACTCTTTCCTGTA
GGTCAGGTTGCTTTCTCAGGTATAGTATGAGGTCGCTCTTATTGACCACACCTCTACCGGCAGATCCGCT
AGGGATAACAGGGTAATATAGATCTGTTTAGCTTGCCTCGTCCCCGCCGGGTCACCCGGCCAGCGACATG
GAGGCCCAGAATACCCTCCTTGACAGTCTTGACGTGCGCAGCTCAGGGGCATGATGTGACTGTCGCCCGT
ACATTTAGCCCATACATCCCCATGTATAATCATTTGCATCCATACATTTTGATGGCCGCACGGCGCGAAG
CAAAAATTACGGCTCCTCGCTGCAGACCTGCGAGCAGGGAAACGCTCCCCTCACAGACGCGTGTACGCAT
GTAACATTATACTGAAAACCTTGCTTGAGAAGGTTTTGGGACGCTCGAAGGCTTTAATTTGCGGCCGGTA
CCCAATTCGCCCTATAGTGAGTCGTATTACGCGCGCTCACTGGCCGTCGTTTTACAACGTCGTGACTGGG
AAAACCCTGGCGTTACCCAACTTAATCGCCTTGCAGCACATCCCCCTTTCGCCAGCTGGCGTAATAGCGA
AGAGGCCCGCACCGATCGCCCTTCCCAACAGTTGCGCAGCCTGAATGGCGAATGGCGCG
[124 nt withheld, positions 6220-6343]
C
[91 nt withheld, positions 6345-6435]
A
[49 nt withheld, positions 6437-6485]
CCTTTGACGTTGGAGTCCACGTTCTTT
[37 nt withheld, positions 6513-6549]
ACCCTATCTCGGTCTATTCTTTTGATTTATAAGGGATTTTGCCGATTTCGGCCTATTGGTTAAAAAATGA
GCTGATTTAACAAAAATTTAACGCGAATTTTAACAAAATATTAACGTTTACAATTTCCTGATGCGGTATT
TTCTCCTTACGCATCTGTGCGGTATTTCACACCGCATAGGGTAATAACTGATATAATTAAATTGAAGCTC
TAATTTGTGAGTTTAGTATACATGCATTTACTTATAATACAGTTTTTTAGTTTTGCTGGCCGCATCTTCT
CAAATATGCTTCCCAGCCTGCTTTTCTGTAACGTTCACCCTCTACCTTAGCATCCCTTCCCTTTGCAAAT
AGTCCTCTTCCAACAATAATAATGTCAGATCCTGTAGAGACCACATCATCCACGGTTCTATACTGTTGAC
CCAATGCGTCTCCCTTGTCATCTAAACCCACACCGGGTGTCATAATCAACCAATCGTAACCTTCATCTCT
TCCACCCATGTCTCTTTGAGCAATAAAGCCGATAACAAAATCTTTGTCGCTCTTCGCAATGTCAACAGTA
CCCTTAGTATATTCTCCAGTAGATAGGGAGCCCTTGCATGACAATTCTGCTAACATCAAAAGGCCTCTAG
GTTCCTTTGTTACTTCTTCTGCCGCCTGCTTCAAACCGCTAACAATACCTGGGCCCACCACACCGTGTGC
ATTCGTAATGTCTGCCCATTCTGCTATTCTGTATACACCCGCAGAGTACTGCAATTTGACTGTATTACCA
ATGTCAGCAAATTTTCTGTCTTCGAAGAGTAAAAAATTGTACTTGGCGGATAATGCCTTTAGCGGCTTAA
CTGTGCCCTCCATGGAAAAATCAGTCAAGATATCCACATGTGTTTTTAGTAAACAAATTTTGGGACCTAA
TGCTTCAACTAACTCCAGTAATTCCTTGGTGGTACGAACATCCAATGAAGCACACAAGTTTGTTTGCTTT
TCGTGCATGATATTAAATAGCTTGGCAGCAACAGGACTAGGATGAGTAGCAGCACGTTCCTTATATGTAG
CTTTCGACATGATTTATCTTCGTTTCCTGCAGGTTTTTGTTCTGTGCAGTTGGGTTAAGAATACTGGGCA
ATTTCATGTTTCTTCAACACTACATATGCGTATATATACCAATCTAAGTCTGTGCTCCTTCCTTCGTTCT
TCCTTCTGTTCGGAGATTACCGAATCAAAAAAATTTCAAAGAAACCGAAATCAAAAAAAAGAATAAAAAA
AAAATGATGAATTGAATTGAAAAGCTGTGGTATGGTGCACTCTCAGTACAATCTGCTCTGATGCCGCATA
GTTAAGCCAGCCCCGACACCCGCCAACACCCGCTGACGCGCCCTGACGGGCTTGTCTGCTCCCGGCATCC
GCTTACAGACAAGCTGTGACCGTCTCCGGGAGCTGCATGTGTCAGAGGTTTTCACCGTCATCACCGAAAC
GCGCGA
Features (pLannotate 1.2.2; 23 found; start..end, strand, type, name):
     96..200     +  promoter       AmpR promoter: bla
    201..1061    +  CDS            AmpR: β-lactamase; bla; confers resistance to ampicillin, carbenicillin, and related antibiotics
   1232..1820    +  rep_origin     ori: high-copy-number ColE1/pMB1/pBR322/pUC origin of replication
   2003..2095    +  CDS            lacI (fragment): lac repressor; lacI; The lac repressor binds to the lac operator to inhibit transcription in E. coli. This inhibition can be relieved by adding lactose or isopropyl-β-D-thiogalactopyranoside (IPTG).
   2108..2129    +  protein_bind   CAP binding site: CAP binding activates transcription in the presence of cAMP. E. coli catabolite activator protein
   2144..2174    +  promoter       lac promoter: promoter for the E. coli lac operon
   2182..2198    +  protein_bind   lac operator: The lac repressor binds to the lac operator to inhibit transcription in E. coli. This inhibition can be relieved by adding lactose or isopropyl-β-D-thiogalactopyranoside (IPTG). lac repressor encoded by lacI
   2243..2261    +  promoter       T3 promoter: promoter for bacteriophage T3 RNA polymerase
   2262..2363    +  CDS            BRE5 (fragment): BRE5_YEAST - Experimental evidence at protein level: Swiss-Prot protein existence level 1. Has a role in de-ubiquitination. In conjunction with UBP3, cleaves ubiquitin, leading to the subsequent mono-ubiquitination of sec23. From Saccharomyces cerevisiae (strain ATCC 204508 / S288c) (Baker's yeast).
   2862..3031    -  ncRNA          snR49: Accession: RF01239 - Small nucleolar RNA snR49
   3758..3781    +  misc_feature   MCS (fragment): pBluescript multiple cloning site
   3791..5441    +  CDS            luciferase (fragment): firefly luciferase; luc+; enhanced luc+ version of the luciferase gene
   5473..5660    +  terminator     ADH1 terminator: S. cerevisiae ADH1; transcription terminator for the S. cerevisiae alcohol dehydrogenase 1 (ADH1) gene
   5735..5942    +  promoter       TEF promoter (fragment): Ashbya gossypii TEF promoter
   5933..6012    +  terminator     CYC1 terminator (fragment): S. cerevisiae CYC1; transcription terminator for CYC1
   6031..6049    -  promoter       T7 promoter: promoter for bacteriophage T7 RNA polymerase
   6057..6212    +  CDS            lacZα (fragment): LacZα fragment of β-galactosidase; lacZ fragment
   6220..6675    +  rep_origin     f1 ori (sequence partly withheld): f1 bacteriophage origin of replication; arrow indicates direction of (+) strand synthesis
   6676..6727    -  misc_feature   bom (fragment): basis of mobility region from pBR322
   6806..7609    -  CDS            URA3: orotidine-5'-phosphate decarboxylase, required for uracil biosynthesis; S. cerevisiae URA3; yeast auxotrophic marker, counterselectable with 5-fluoroorotic acid (5-FOA)
   7610..7825    -  promoter       URA3 promoter: S. cerevisiae URA3
   7840..7889    -  misc_feature   bom (fragment): basis of mobility region from pBR322
   7991..1       -  CDS            rop (fragment) (across the origin): Rop protein, which maintains plasmids at low copy number; rop
