[The description below was written by a language model from this plasmid's Addgene catalogue record and pLannotate feature annotations shown in this document.]
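Description:
pNB763 is a yeast expression plasmid built on the p406 backbone, carrying a firefly luciferase reporter under control of the LYS9 promoter. In E. coli it is maintained as a high-copy plasmid through a ColE1/pUC-type origin and selected with ampicillin via the bla gene. An f1 origin and remnants of a pBluescript-style cloning region (lac promoter/operator, lacZα fragment, flanking T3 and T7 promoters) are also present. For yeast, the selectable marker is URA3 with its own promoter, which complements uracil auxotrophy and can be counterselected with 5-FOA. The feature table shows no yeast replication origin or centromere (no 2μ, CEN or ARS element). This fits an integrating-type vector, although the record does not state how it is maintained in yeast.

The payload is the Photinus pyralis luciferase coding sequence (annotated as the enhanced luc+ version), cloned between PacI and AscI sites that remain intact, so the reporter can be swapped. It carries two substitutions, A4V and S504G, which the depositor describes as having no functional effect. Upstream lies roughly 1.5 kb of yeast genomic sequence that the annotation tool matches to a BRE5 fragment and the snR49 snoRNA. This position corresponds to the catalogued LYS9 promoter region, though it is not labelled as such in the table. Transcription ends at the S. cerevisiae ADH1 terminator, followed by short fragments of a TEF promoter and CYC1 terminator that appear to be cloning leftovers. The associated work concerns time-lapse luminescence microscopy of fast gene-expression dynamics in single cells, and the plasmid reports LYS9 promoter activity as light output.
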