Addgene plasmid #60158: pNB763
Purpose: Firefly luciferase (Promega) driven by LYS9 promoter.
Depositing lab: Nicolas Buchler. Depositing organization: Duke University. Publication: Measuring fast gene dynamics in single cells with time-lapse luminescence microscopy. Mazo-Vargas A, Park H, Aydin M, Buchler NE. Mol Biol Cell. 2014 Sep 17. pii: mbc.E14-07-1187. 10.1091/mbc.E14-07-1187 PubMed 25232010.
Backbone
  Vector backbone: p406
  Backbone size w/o insert (bp): 6357
  Total vector size (bp): 8025
  Vector type: Yeast Expression
  Selectable markers: URA3
Growth in bacteria
  Bacterial resistance: Ampicillin, 100 μg/mL
  Growth temperature: 37°C
  Growth strain: DH5alpha
  Copy number: High Copy
Gene/Insert
  Gene/Insert name: FLuc (alt names: Firefly luciferase; p406-LYS9pr-FLuc)
  Species: Photinus pyralis
  Insert size (bp): 1668
  Mutation: FLuc has A4V & S504G (no functional effect)
  Promoter: LYS9pr
  Cloning method: Restriction Enzyme; 5′ cloning site PacI (not destroyed); 3′ cloning site AscI (not destroyed)
  Sequencing primers: 5′ cactttatgcttccggctcgtatgtt; 3′ CTGCCGGTAGAGGTGTGGTCAATAAG
Terms and licenses: Academic/Nonprofit Terms; Industry Terms: Not Available to Industry
How to cite: pNB763 was a gift from Nicolas Buchler (Addgene plasmid # 60158 ; http://n2t.net/addgene:60158 ; RRID:Addgene_60158)
