>Addgene plasmid #60158 | pNB763 | addgene partial sequence | sequence record 98194 | M13pUC-Rev 5'-AGCGGATAACAATTTCACACAGG-3'
TGACCATGATTACGCCAAGCGCGCAATTAACCCTCACTAAAGGGAACAAAAGCTGGAGCTCAAGAAGCCC
ACGAGCAATAATCCTCCTGGCATATTTACTAATGGAACACGTTCTCATAGAAAGCAACCCCTAAAAAGAA
AGGACTAGTCAACCACAAGCCTTTTAAAAAGAAAAATTGAAAAAATAATAAAAAAATTTGAAAAAGAAAA
AAAAAAATCATAAAACCAATCTTAAGAAAAACCAAAAAAAAACCGCTAATTAAAATCTAAAAAATTGAAA
CAAGAAACTGTATGATTAGTAACTAATATACTGGCGCGGAAGGGAATGAATGCCATTTAAATGAGATGAT
TATGAAAATATAGTGTAGAGTAGATGCGCGAAACCGAGGCAGAAAAGAAAAAGAGACAAGTTAAAAATTG
AATATAATGATATATGGGCACTTTCTTCTGTGCTAGGAAACGGAGGTAGAAGGGGATAGCAAGCTTGAGC
AGTAATTAAAAAAAAAAAAAAAGCATATTGATAGATAGCTCATTTGTAGTTAACTGACGACATTTATGTA
CATAATTAAAATAGAAGAAAATTTTCAAAAAAAATTCTCCTGGTGATTGTTAAGGACAAGAAAACAAGCC
ATGTTGTAACCAATAAATGTTACACGCCTTCAAAATAAAAAAAAGATGGAC
