>Addgene plasmid #60158 | pNB763 | addgene partial sequence | sequence record 98196 | pHybLex_rev 5'-GAGTCACTTTAAAATTTGTATACAC-3'
AACTTATTTAATAATAAAAATCATAAATCATAAGAAATTCGCTTATTTAGAAGTGGCGCGCCTTATTCTC
GAGACACGGCGATCTTTCCGCCCTTCTTGGCCTTTATGAGGATCTCTCTGATTTTTCTTGCGTCGAGTTT
TCCGGTAAGACCTTTCGGTACTTCGTCCACAAACACAACTCCTCCGCGCAACTTTTTCGCGGTTGTTACT
TGACCGGCGACGTAATCCACGATCTCTTTTTCCGTCATCGTCTTTCCGTGCTCCAAAACAACAACGGCGG
CGGGAAGTTCACCGGCGTCATCGTCGGGAAGACCTGCGACACCTGCGTCGAAGATGTTGGGGTGTTGGAG
CAAGATGGATTCCAATTCAGCGGGAGCCACCTGATAGCCTTTGTACTTAATCAGAGACTTCAGGCGGTCA
ACGATGAAGAAGTGTTCGTCTTCGTCCCAGTAAGCTATGTCTCCAGAATGTAGCCATCCATCCTTGTCAA
TCAAGGCGTTGGTCGCTTCCGGATTGTTTACATAACCGGACATAATCATAGGACCTCTCACACACAGTTC
GCCTCTTTGATTAACGCCCAGCGTTTTCCCGGTATCCAGATCCACAACCTTCGCTTCAAAAAATGGAACA
ACTTTACCGACCGCGCCCGGTTTATCATCCCCCTCGGGTGTAATCAGAATAGCTGATGTAGTCTCAGTGA
GCCCATATCCTTGCCTGATACCTGGCAGATGGAACCTCTTGGCAACCGCTTCCCCGACTTCCTTAGAGAG
GGGAGCGCCACCAGAAGCAATTTCGTGTAAATTAGATAAATCGTATTTGTCAATCAGAGTGCTTTTGGCG
AAGAAGGA
