>Addgene plasmid #60158 | pNB763 | addgene partial sequence | sequence record 98591 | LucNRev 5'-CCTTATGCAGTTGCTCTCC-3'
GCGGATAGAATGGCGCCGGGCCTTTCTTTATGTTTTTGACGTCTTCCATGTTAATTAACCCGGGGGATCC
ACTAGTTCTAGATTAAAATATATAATACGTTAATATAACTCAATTGTCCTGATAAGTTTTCCCTACTGCC
TAAGGATCCTTCCCATGTAATTTTACCAGGACCCTACGGTTTATATACCATTAAGCCAAATTCTGTGCTA
CTTTCTATCATCTATTGCTGATAATTCCATTGGAAATTCTCAATACCCTTTATTGACATCTTTATTTTTC
ACTACAAAGCGAATTTTTCCAACGGAATTTCGATTCCAGAGTATGAGTAATTCTTTTCACTACTAAACGC
ATTGCTTCGTGGTCAGTAGTAACCGCAATCACACTCTTCACTTCTGTTGTGGTGAATATCAAAAGAAACA
AGAGATCATCCACAATTTCCTCAGCTTGACTTGTCTGCAGTTGCGATTAAAATTTGACTTTTGCTCCACC
GCTCTCTACAGGTATTATATTTGGAAATCATCAAATGATGGGAATCCCCTACGTGGCACTTAGATACGAT
ACATAAGACTCTTGCATATGTAGCTACCAACGTGGGAAAACCTTTCAAGTAACAGTTTGTTTGCTCTTAG
CAACTTCTAGCCCTAATGAAAAAAAATGAAAAATAATTGCCAGCTTTTCCCCGCGACTTTTCAAAATCGG
TATAAAAGCAAGTCGAAAATCAGTCAAAAAACTTTTCTCTCTTGATTGCTTATTGCAATCTCACTTGTTT
TTTCCTTGATTTTACTTTCAATTTAGTTTACAATATCATGGGACTTTATCTCCATGACTATGCCATTTCT
AGGTAGCCTATGGTAAACGAATCCCGTAGATTATTCACACGTTTGTTGTCTTTGTTGACAACAAC
