>Addgene plasmid #60158 | pNB763 | addgene partial sequence | sequence record 98592 | pBluescript-SK 5'-tctagaactagtggatc-3'
GAAGACGTCAAAAACATAAAGAAAGGCCCGGCGCCATTCTATCCGCTGGAAGATGGAACCGCTGGAGAGC
AACTGCATAAGGCTATGAAGAGATACGCCCTGGTTCCTGGAACAATTGCTTTTACAGATGCACATATCGA
GGTGGACATCACTTACGCTGAGTACTTCGAAATGTCCGTTCGGTTGGCAGAAGCTATGAAACGATATGGG
CTGAATACAAATCACAGAATCGTCGTATGCAGTGAAAACTCTCTTCAATTCTTTATGCCGGTGTTGGGCG
CGTTATTTATCGGAGTTGCAGTTGCGCCCGCGAACGACATTTATAATGAACGTGAATTGCTCAACAGTAT
GGGCATTTCGCAGCCTACCGTGGTGTTCGTTTCCAAAAAGGGGTTGCAAAAAATTTTGAACGTGCAAAAA
AAGCTCCCAATCATCCAAAAAATTATTATCATGGATTCTAAAACGGATTACCAGGGATTTCAGTCGATGT
ACACGTTCGTCACATCTCATCTACCTCCCGGTTTTAATGAATACGATTTTGTGCCAGAGTCCTTCGATAG
GGACAAGACAATTGCACTGATCATGAACTCCTCTGGATCTACTGGTCTGCCTAAAGGTGTCGCTCTGCCT
CATAGAACTGCCTGCGTGAGATTCTCGCATGCCAGAGATCCTATTTTTGGCAATCAAATCATTCCGGATA
CTGCGATTTTAAGTGTTGTTCCATTCCATCACGGTTTTGGAATGTTTACTACACTCGGATATTTGATATG
TGGATTTCGAGTCGTCTTAATGTATAGATTTGAAGAAGAGCTGTTTCTGAGGAGCCTTCAGGATTACAAG
ATTCAAAGTGCGCTGCTGGTGCCAACCCTATTCTCCTTCTTCGCCAAA
